Addgene plasmid #126316: pGWB14-LYX098
Purpose: With a Nicotiana benthamiana transcription factor in PGWB14 backbone, for Agrobacterium mediated transient or stable expression corresponding transcription factor fused with a C-terminal HA tag.
Depositing lab: Silin Zhong. Depositing organization: Chinese University of Hong Kong.
Backbone
  Vector backbone: pGWB14
  Vector type: Plant Expression
  Selectable markers: Hygromycin
Growth in bacteria
  Bacterial resistance: Kanamycin, 50 μg/mL
  Growth temperature: 37°C
  Growth strain: DH5alpha
  Copy number: Low Copy
Gene/Insert
  Gene/Insert name: Niben101Scf17122g00007.1
  Species: Nicotiana benthamiana
  Promoter: CaMV 35S
  Tag / fusion protein: HA (C terminal on insert)
  Cloning method: Gibson Cloning
Terms and licenses: Academic/Nonprofit Terms; Industry Terms: Not Available to Industry
How to cite: pGWB14-LYX098 was a gift from Silin Zhong (Addgene plasmid # 126316 ; http://n2t.net/addgene:126316 ; RRID:Addgene_126316)
