[The description below was written by a language model from this plasmid's Addgene catalogue record and pLannotate feature annotations shown in this document.]
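Description:
pGWB14-LYX098 is a plant expression binary vector built on the pGWB14 backbone for Agrobacterium-mediated transient or stable expression of a Nicotiana benthamiana transcription factor, Niben101Scf17122g00007.1. It is a large (about 15 kb), low-copy plasmid that replicates through the broad-host-range IncP system, with oriV and the trfA replication protein allowing maintenance in both E. coli and Agrobacterium, and oriT with traJ supporting mobilisation. Bacterial selection is by kanamycin (aphA-3 type KanR). The backbone also carries remnants typical of this vector lineage, including tetracycline resistance gene fragments, an IS1 element and a partial ColE1-type origin.

Between the nopaline-type right and left T-DNA border repeats, the feature table shows three expression units. The main one is a CaMV 35S promoter driving the insert, which is flanked by attB1 and attB2 Gateway sites (although the record lists Gibson cloning as the method) and followed in frame by a C-terminal 3xHA tag and a NOS terminator. Part of the insert is annotated by similarity to Arabidopsis ATHB-7, suggesting a homeodomain-leucine zipper type factor, though the record does not name the family. A second 35S-driven cassette encodes the tomato bushy stunt virus P19 protein with a CaMV poly(A) signal. This silencing suppressor, not mentioned in the catalogue fields, binds siRNAs and would be expected to boost transient expression in infiltrated leaves. The third unit is a 35S-driven hygromycin phosphotransferase gene with a NOS terminator for selecting stable transformants. The HA tag allows the transcription factor to be detected or immunoprecipitated with anti-HA antibodies.
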