Features (pLannotate 1.2.2; 36 found; start..end, strand, type, name):
      3..89      -  CDS            traI (fragment): TRAI6_ECOLX - Experimental evidence at protein level: Swiss-Prot protein existence level 1. The initiation process of transfer DNA synthesis requires the interaction of at least three plasmid-specific components (TraH, I, and J) at the transfer origin resulting in the assembly of a specialised nucleoprotein complex - the relaxosome. Site- and strand-specific cleavage at the transfer origin is dependent on TraI and TraJ. From Escherichia coli.
    127..498     -  CDS            traJ: oriT-recognizing protein; traJ
    531..640     -  oriT           oriT: incP origin of transfer
    772..962     +  rep_origin     ori (fragment): high-copy-number ColE1/pMB1/pBR322/pUC origin of replication
   1321..1971    -  CDS            TetR: tetracycline resistance regulatory protein; tetR
   2077..2326    +  CDS            TcR (fragment): tetracycline efflux protein; tetA; confers resistance to tetracycline
   2436..2460    -  misc_feature   RB T-DNA repeat: right border repeat from nopaline C58 T-DNA
   2490..2508    +  misc_feature   MCS (fragment): pUC18/19 multiple cloning site
   2559..2904    +  promoter       CaMV 35S promoter: strong constitutive promoter from cauliflower mosaic virus
   2856..2902    +  promoter       minimal CaMV 35S promoter: minimal 35S promoter from cauliflower mosaic virus
   2914..2932    -  misc_feature   MCS (fragment): pUC18/19 multiple cloning site
   2943..3458    +  CDS            P19_TBSVC: Experimental evidence at protein level: Swiss-Prot protein existence level 1. Acts as a suppressor of RNA-mediated gene silencing, also known as post-transcriptional gene silencing (PTGS), a mechanism of plant viral defense that limits the accumulation of viral RNAs. Binds to short interfering RNAs (siRNAs) with high affinity. Acts as a molecular caliper to specifically select siRNAs based on the length of the duplex region of the RNA (By similarity). From Tomato bushy stunt virus (strain Cherry) (TBSV).
   3531..3707    +  polyA_signal   CaMV poly(A) signal: cauliflower mosaic virus polyadenylation signal
   4210..4551    +  promoter       CaMV 35S promoter: strong constitutive promoter from cauliflower mosaic virus
   4562..4586    +  protein_bind   attB1: mutant version of attB; recombination site for the Gateway® BP reaction BP Clonase™
   4586..4867    +  CDS            ATHB-7 (fragment): ATHB7_ARATH - Experimental evidence at protein level: Swiss-Prot protein existence level 1. Probable transcription activator that may act as growth regulators in response to water deficit. From Arabidopsis thaliana (Mouse-ear cress).
   5286..5310    -  protein_bind   attB2: mutant version of attB; recombination site for the Gateway® BP reaction BP Clonase™
   5339..5428    +  CDS            3xHA: three tandem HA epitope tags
   5462..5714    +  terminator     NOS terminator: nopaline synthase terminator and poly(A) signal
   6143..6395    -  terminator     NOS terminator: nopaline synthase terminator and poly(A) signal
   6419..6847    -  CDS            nos (fragment): DHNO_AGRT7 - Protein inferred from homology: Swiss-Prot protein existence level 3. From Agrobacterium tumefaciens (strain T37).
   6863..7888    -  CDS            HygR: aminoglycoside phosphotransferase from E. coli; aph(4)-Ia; confers resistance to hygromycin
   7898..8242    -  promoter       CaMV 35S promoter: strong constitutive promoter from cauliflower mosaic virus
   7899..7945    -  promoter       minimal CaMV 35S promoter: minimal 35S promoter from cauliflower mosaic virus
   8380..8535    +  CDS            lacZα (fragment) (sequence partly withheld): LacZα fragment of β-galactosidase; lacZ fragment
   8533..8833    +  rep_origin     M13 ori (fragment) (sequence partly withheld): M13 bacteriophage origin of replication; arrow indicates direction of (+) strand synthesis
   8834..8964    +  CDS            lacI (fragment): lac repressor; lacI; The lac repressor binds to the lac operator to inhibit transcription in E. coli. This inhibition can be relieved by adding lactose or isopropyl-β-D-thiogalactopyranoside (IPTG).
   9018..9042    -  misc_feature   LB T-DNA repeat: left border repeat from nopaline C58 T-DNA
  10499..10618   -  CDS            tetR (fragment): TETR1_ECOLX - Experimental evidence at protein level: Swiss-Prot protein existence level 1. TetR is the repressor of the tetracycline resistance element; its N-terminal region forms a helix-turn-helix structure and binds DNA. Binding of tetracycline to TetR reduces the repressor affinity for the tetracycline resistance gene (tetA) promoter operator sites. From Escherichia coli.
  10638..11786   -  CDS            trfA: trans-acting replication protein that binds to and activates oriV
  12085..12879   -  CDS            KanR: aminoglycoside phosphotransferase; aphA-3; confers resistance to kanamycin
  13071..13838   +  mobile_element IS1: prokaryotic transposable element IS1
  13847..13996   -  CDS            satA (fragment): STA_BACSU - Also known as yyaR. Experimental evidence at protein level: Swiss-Prot protein existence level 1. Involved in resistance to streptothricin, a broad-spectrum antibiotic produced by streptomycetes. Detoxifies streptothricin via acetylation of the beta amino group of the first beta-lysyl moiety of streptothricin. From Bacillus subtilis (strain 168).
  13995..14189   -  CDS            satA (fragment): STA_BACSU - Also known as yyaR. Experimental evidence at protein level: Swiss-Prot protein existence level 1. Involved in resistance to streptothricin, a broad-spectrum antibiotic produced by streptomycetes. Detoxifies streptothricin via acetylation of the beta amino group of the first beta-lysyl moiety of streptothricin. From Bacillus subtilis (strain 168).
  14192..14467   -  CDS            klaC (fragment): KLAC_ECOLX - Also known as telB. Protein predicted: Swiss-Prot protein existence level 4. Belongs to the kla operon, which is associated with cryptic tellurite resistance, and IncW plasmid fertility inhibition. From Escherichia coli.
  14531..15162   -  rep_origin     oriV: incP origin of replication
>Addgene plasmid #126316 | pGWB14-LYX098 | addgene full sequence | sequence record 247079 | Addgene NGS Result
TCGGTCTTGCCTTGCTCGTCGGTGATGTACTTCACCAGCTCCGCGAAGTCGCTCTTCTTGATGGAGCGCA
TGGGGACGTGCTTGGCAATCACGCGCACCCCCCGGCCGTTTTAGCGGCTAAAAAAGTCATGGCTCTGCCC
TCGGGCGGACCACGCCCATCATGACCTTGCCAAGCTCGTCCTGCTTCTCTTCGATCTTCGCCAGCAGGGC
GAGGATCGTGGCATCACCGAACCGCGCCGTGCGCGGGTCGTCGGTGAGCCAGAGTTTCAGCAGGCCGCCC
AGGCGGCCCAGGTCGCCATTGATGCGGGCCAGCTCGCGGACGTGCTCATAGTCCACGACGCCCGTGATTT
TGTAGCCCTGGCCGACGGCCAGCAGGTAGGCCGACAGGCTCATGCCGGCCGCCGCCGCCTTTTCCTCAAT
CGCTCTTCGTTCGTCTGGAAGGCAGTACACCTTGATAGGTGGGCTGCCCTTCCTGGTTGGCTTGGTTTCA
TCAGCCATCCGCTTGCCCTCATCTGTTACGCCGGCGGTAGCCGGCCAGCCTCGCAGAGCAGGATTCCCGT
TGAGCACCGCCAGGTGCGAATAAGGGACAGTGAAGAAGGAACACCCGCTCGCGGGTGGGCCTACTTCACC
TATCCTGCCCGGCTGACGCCGTTGGATACACCAAGGAAAGTCTACACGAACCCTTTGGCAAAATCCTGTA
TATCGTGCGAAAAAGGATGGATATACCGAAAAAATCGCTATAATGACCCCGAAGCAGGGTTATGCAGCGG
AAAAGCGCCACGCTTCCCGAAGGGAGAAAGGCGGACAGGTATCCGGTAAGCGGCAGGGTCGGAACAGGAG
AGCGCACGAGGGAGCTTCCAGGGGGAAACGCCTGGTATCTTTATAGTCCTGTCGGGTTTCGCCACCTCTG
ACTTGAGCGTCGATTTTTGTGATGCTCGTCAGGGGGGCGGAGCCTATGGAAAAACGCCAGCAACGCGGCC
TTTTTACGGTTCCTGGCCTTTTGCTGGCCTTTTGCTCACATGTTCTTTCCTGCGTTATCCCCTGATTCTG
TGGATAACCGTATTACCGCCTTTGAGTGAGCTGATACCGCTCGCCGCAGCCGAACGACCGAGCGCAGCGA
GTCAGTGAGCGAGGAAGCGGAAGAGCGCCAGAAGGCCGCCAGAGAGGCCGAGCGCGGCCGTGAGGCTTGG
ACGCTAGGGCAGGGCATGAAAAAGCCCGTAGCGGGCTGCTACGGGCGTCTGACGCGGTGGAAAGGGGGAG
GGGATGTTGTCTACATGGCTCTGCTGTAGTGAGTGGGTTGCGCTCCGGCAGCGGTCCTGATCAATCGTCA
CCCTTTCTCGGTCCTTCAACGTTCCTGACAACGAGCCTCCTTTTCGCCAATCCATCGACAATCACCGCGA
GTCCCTGCTCGAACGCTGCGTCCGGACCGGCTTCGTCGAAGGCGTCTATCGCGGCCCGCAACAGCGGCGA
GAGCGGAGCCTGTTCAACGGTGCCGCCGCGCTCGCCGGCATCGCTGTCGCCGGCCTGCTCCTCAAGCACG
GCCCCAACAGTGAAGTAGCTGATTGTCATCAGCGCATTGACGGCGTCCCCGGCCGAAAAACCCGCCTCGC
AGAGGAAGCGAAGCTGCGCGTCGGCCGTTTCCATCTGCGGTGCGCCCGGTCGCGTGCCGGCATGGATGCG
CGCGCCATCGCGGTAGGCGAGCAGCGCCTGCCTGAAGCTGCGGGCATTCCCGATCAGAAATGAGCGCCAG
TCGTCGTCGGCTCTCGGCACCGAATGCGTATGATTCTCCGCCAGCATGGCTTCGGCCAGTGCGTCGAGCA
GCGCCCGCTTGTTCCTGAAGTGCCAGTAAAGCGCCGGCTGCTGAACCCCCAACCGTTCCGCCAGTTTGCG
TGTCGTCAGACCGTCTACGCCGACCTCGTTCAACAGGTCCAGGGCGGCACGGATCACTGTATTCGGCTGC
AACTTTGTCATGCTTGACACTTTATCACTGATAAACATAATATGTCCACCAACTTATCAGTGATAAAGAA
TCCGCGCGTTCAATCGGACCAGCGGAGGCTGGTCCGGAGGCCAGACGTGAAACCCAACATACCCCTGATC
GTAATTCTGAGCACTGTCGCGCTCGACGCTGTCGGCATCGGCCTGATTATGCCGGTGCTGCCGGGCCTCC
TGCGCGATCTGGTTCACTCGAACGACGTCACCGCCCACTATGGCATTCTGCTGGCGCTGTATGCGTTGGT
GCAATTTGCCTGCGCACCTGTGCTGGGCGCGCTGTCGGATCGTTTCGGGCGGCGGCCAATCTTGCTCGTC
TCGCTGGCCGGCGCCAGATCTGGGGAACCCTGTGGTTGGCATGCACATACAAATGGACGAACGGATAAAC
CTTTTCACGCCCTTTTAAATATCCGATTATTCTAATAAACGCTCTTTTCTCTTAGGTTTACCCGCCAATA
TATCCTGTCAAACACTGATAGTTTAAACGTTGCGATTAAGAATTCGAGCTCGGTACCCCCCTACTCCAAA
AATGTCAAAGATACAGTCTCAGAAGACCAAAGGGCTATTGAGACTTTTCAACAAAGGGTAATTTCGGGAA
ACCTCCTCGGATTCCATTGCCCAGCTATCTGTCACTTCATCGAAAGGACAGTAGAAAAGGAAGGTGGCTC
CTACAAATGCCATCATTGCGATAAAGGAAAGGCTATCATTCAAGATGCCTCTGCCGACAGTGGTCCCAAA
GATGGACCCCCACCCACGAGGAGCATCGTGGAAAAAGAAGACGTTCCAACCACGTCTTCAAAGCAAGTGG
ATTGATGTGACATCTCCACTGACGTAAGGGATGACGCACAATCCCACTATCCTTCGCAAGACCCTTCCTC
TATATAAGGAAGTTCATTTCATTTGGAGAGGACAGCCCAAGCTTCGACTCTAGAGGATCCCCTTAAATCG
ATATGGAACGAGCTATACAAGGAAACGACGCTAGGGAACAAGCTAACAGTGAACGTTGGGATGGAGGATC
AGGAGGTACCACTTCTCCCTTCAAACTTCCTGACGAAAGTCCGAGTTGGACTGAGTGGCGGCTACATAAC
GATGAGACGAATTCGAATCAAGATAATCCCCTTGGTTTCAAGGAAAGCTGGGGTTTCGGGAAAGTTGTAT
TTAAGAGATATCTCAGATACGACAGGACGGAAGCTTCACTGCACAGAGTCCTTGGATCTTGGACGGGAGA
TTCGGTTAACTATGCAGCATCTCGATTTTTCGGTTTCGACCAGATCGGATGTACCTATAGTATTCGGTTT
CGAGGAGTTAGTATCACCGTTTCTGGAGGGTCTCGAACTCTTCAGCATCTCTGTGAGATGGCAATTCGGT
CTAAGCAAGAACTGCTACAGCTTGCCCCAATCGAAGTGGAAAGTAATGTATCAAGAGGATGCCCTGAAGG
TACTCAAACCTTCGAAAAAGAAAGCGAGTAAGTCGAGGGCGAGCTCGAATTCGGTACGCTGAAATCACCA
GTCTCTCTCTACAAATCTATCTCTCTCTATTTTCTCCATAAATAATGTGTGAGTAGTTTCCCGATAAGGG
AAATTAGGGTTCTTATAGGGTTTCGCTCATGTGTTGAGCATATAAGAAACCCTTAGTATGTATTTGTATT
TGTAAAATACTTCTATCAATAAAATTTCTAATTCCTAAAACCAAAATCCAGTACTAAAATCCAGATCTCC
CTGCAGGTCCCCAGATTAGCCTTTTCAATTTCAGAAAGAATGCTAACCCACAGATGGTTAGAGAGGCTTA
CGCAGCAGGTCTCATCAAGACGATCTACCCGAGCAATAATCTCCAGGAAATCAAATACCTTCCCAAGAAG
GTTAAAGATGCAGTCAAAAGATTCAGGACTAACTGCATCAAGAACACAGAGAAAGATATATTTCTCAAGA
TCAGAAGTACTATTCCAGTATGGACGATTCAAGGCTTGCTTCACAAACCAAGGCAAGTAATAGAGATTGG
AGTCTCTAAAAAGGTAGTTCCCACTGAATCAAAGGCCATGGAGTCAAAGATTCAAATAGAGGACCTAACA
GAACTCGCCGTAAAGACTGGCGAACAGTTCATACAGAGTCTCTTACGACTCAATGACAAGAAGAAAATCT
TCGTCAACATGGTGGAGCACGACACACTTGTCTACTCCAAAAATATCAAAGATACAGTCTCAGAAGACCA
AAGGGCAATTGAGACTTTTCAACAAAGGGTAATATCCGGAAACCTCCTCGGATTCCATTGCCCAGCTATC
TGTCACTTTATTGTGAAGATAGTGGAAAAGGAAGGTGGCTCCTACAAATGCCATCATTGCGATAAAGGAA
AGGCCATCGTTGAAGATGCCTCTGCCGACAGTGGTCCCAAAGATGGACCCCCACCCACGAGGAGCATCGT
GGAAAAAGAAGACGTTCCAACCACGTCTTCAAAGCAAGTGGATTGATGTGATATCTCCACTGACGTAAGG
GATGACGCACAATCCCACTATCCTTCGCAAGACCCTTCCTCTATATAAGGAAGTTCATTTCATTTGGAGA
GAACACGGGGGACAAGTTTGTACAAAAAAGCAGGCTCCACCACTAGTATGGAAGCAGAAGATACTCTAAC
TCAGGGGAACACTGAACCTTCAAATAAGAAGAGTAAAGATGGTAAAAGATTTACTGATGAACAAGTCAAG
TTGCTTGAGTCCATGTTTAAACAAGAGACAAAGCTTGAACCAAGGAAGAAGCTTGAGCTGGCAAGAGATC
TTGGGCTGCAACCTCGTCAAGTAGCTATTTGGTTTCAAAACAGAAGGGCTAGATGGAAATCGAAGCAAAT
GGAGCACGAATACAGACTACTCAAAGCAGAATTTGACAAGCTAAATATGCAATTTCAATCACTGAAGCAA
GAAAAGGAATCTTTGCTCAAGCAGTTAGAGGAACTAAATGATCAGCTGGAAAACAACCATGCTGGTTGCA
TCAAAGGCCAAGATTCACTAGACAGCGAAATCTACACTTGCTCTGAAAATGGAGGTACTGACTTAGAGTT
GAAGGACAATAATATCCCTGGTTGTTTGAATGCAAGTTTAGTAGACAAGAGAGTTAAGGAAGTGGAAAAT
GACAGAGAAGGAAGATTAATCGAACATTTCAGATGGAAGGAAGAACCAGAGTTTTGGAACATAAAAGAAT
TAGGTGACAGTTCCTTAGGATCACCTGGACACTGGTGTGCCGTAGGCCTAGGTCGTACCTTCGACCTGTC
ATGTGGCAATTCCAAGTGGTGGGAATTTCCCGGGGACCCAGCTTTCTTGTACAAAGTGGTTGATAACAGC
GGGTTAATTAACATCTTTTACCCATACGATGTTCCTGACTATGCGGGCTATCCCTATGACGTCCCGGACT
ATGCAGGATCCTATCCATATGACGTTCCAGATTACGCTGCTCAGTGCAGCGCTTAGAGCTCGAATTTCCC
CGATCGTTCAAACATTTGGCAATAAAGTTTCTTAAGATTGAATCCTGTTGCCGGTCTTGCGATGATTATC
ATATAATTTCTGTTGAATTACGTTAAGCATGTAATAATTAACATGTAATGCATGACGTTATTTATGAGAT
GGGTTTTTATGATTAGAGTCCCGCAATTATACATTTAATACGCGATAGAAAACAAAATATAGCGCGCAAA
CTAGGATAAATTATCGCGCGCGGTGTCATCTATGTTACTAGATCGGGAATTAGCTTCATCAACGCAAGAC
ATGCGCACGACCGTCTGACAGGAGAGGAATTTCCGACGAGCACAGAAAGGACTTGCTCTTGGACGTAGGC
CTATTTCTCAGGCACATGTATCAAGTGTTCGGACGTGGGTTTTCGATGGTGTATCAGCCGCCGCCAACTG
GGAGATGAGGAGGCTTTCTTGGGGGGCAGTCAGCAGTTCATTTCACAAGACAGAGGAACTTGTAAGGAGA
TGCACTGATTTATCTTGGCGCAAACCAGCAGGACGAATTAGTGGGAATAGCCCGCGAATATCTAAGTTAT
GCCTGTCGGCATGAGCAGAAACTTCCAATTCGAAACAGTTTGGAGAGGTTGTTTTTGGGCATACCTTTTG
TTAGTCAGCCTCTCGATTGCTCATCGTCATTACACAGTACCGAAGTTTGATCGATCTAGTAACATAGATG
ACACCGCGCGCGATAATTTATCCTAGTTTGCGCGCTATATTTTGTTTTCTATCGCGTATTAAATGTATAA
TTGCGGGACTCTAATCATAAAAACCCATCTCATAAATAACGTCATGCATTACATGTTAATTATTACATGC
TTAACGTAATTCAACAGAAATTATATGATAATCATCGCAAGACCGGCAACAGGATTCAATCTTAAGAAAC
TTTATTGCCAAATGTTTGAACGATCTGCTTCGACGCACTCCTTCTTTACTCCACCATCTCGTCCTTATTG
AAAACGTGGGTAGCACCAAAACGAATCAAGTCGCTGGAACTGAAGTTACCAATCACGCTGGATGATTTGC
CAGTTGGATTAATCTTGCCTTTCCCCGCATGAATAATATTGATGAATGCATGCGTGAGGGGTATTTCGAT
TTTGGCAATAGCTGCAATTGCCGCGACATCCTCCAACGAGCATAATTCTTCAGAAAAATAGCGATGTTCC
ATGTTGTCAGGGCATGCATGATGCACGTTATGAGGTGACGGTGCTAGGCAGTATTCCCTCAAAGTTTCAT
AGTCAGTATCATATTCATCATTGCATTCCTGCAAGAGAGAATTGAGACGCAATCCACACGCTGCGGCAAC
CTTCCGGCGTTCGTGGTCTATTTGCTCTTGGACGTTGCAAACGTAAGTGTTGGATCCCGGTCGGCATCTA
CTCTATTCCTTTGCCCTCGGACGAGTGCTGGGGCGTCGGTTTCCACTATCGGCGAGTACTTCTACACAGC
CATCGGTCCAGACGGCCGCGCTTCTGCGGGCGATTTGTGTACGCCCGACAGTCCCGGCTCCGGATCGGAC
GATTGCGTCGCATCGACCCTGCGCCCAAGCTGCATCATCGAAATTGCCGTCAACCAAGCTCTGATAGAGT
TGGTCAAGACCAATGCGGAGCATATACGCCCGGAGCCGCGGCGATCCTGCAAGCTCCGGATGCCTCCGCT
CGAAGTAGCGCGTCTGCTGCTCCATACAAGCCAACCACGGCCTCCAGAAGAAGATGTTGGCGACCTCGTA
TTGGGAATCCCCGAACATCGCCTCGCTCCAGTCAATGACCGCTGTTATGCGGCCATTGTCCGTCAGGACA
TTGTTGGAGCCGAAATCCGCGTGCACGAGGTGCCGGACTTCGGGGCAGTCCTCGGCCCAAAGCATCAGCT
CATCGAGAGCCTGCGCGACGGACGCACTGACGGTGTCGTCCATCACAGTTTGCCAGTGATACACATGGGG
ATCAGCAATCGCGCATATGAAATCACGCCATGTAGTGTATTGACCGATTCCTTGCGGTCCGAATGGGCCG
AACCCGCTCGTCTGGCTAAGATCGGCCGCAGCGATCGCATCCATGGCCTCCGCGACCGGCTGCAGAACAG
CGGGCAGTTCGGTTTCAGGCAGGTCTTGCAACGTGACACCCTGTGCACGGCGGGAGATGCAATAGGTCAG
GCTCTCGCTGAATTCCCCAATGTCAAGCACTTCCGGAATCGGGAGCGCGGCCGATGCAAAGTGCCGATAA
ACATAACGATCTTTGTAGAAACCATCGGCGCAGCTATTTACCCGCAGGACATATCCACGCCCTCCTACAT
CGAAGCTGAAAGCACGAGATTCTTCGCCCTCCGAGAGCTGCATCAGGTCGGAGACGCTGTCGAACTTTTC
GATCAGAAACTTCTCGACAGACGTCGCGGTGAGTTCAGGCTTTTTCATATCGGGGTCGTCCTCTCCAAAT
GAAATGAACTTCCTTATATAGAGGAAGGGTCTTGCGAAGGATAGTGGGATTGTGCGTCATCCCTTACGTC
AGTGGAGATATCACATCAATCCACTTGCTTTGAAGACGTGGTTGGAACGTCTTCTTTTTCCACGATGCTC
CTCGTGGGTGGGGGTCCATCTTTGGGACCACTGTCGGCAGAGGCATCTTGAACGATAGCCTTTCCTTTAT
CGCAATGATGGCATTTGTAGGTGCCACCTTCCTTTTCTACTGTCCTTTTGATGAAGTGACAGATAGCTGG
GCAATGGAATCCGAGGAGGTTTCCCGATATTACCCTTTGTTGAAAAGTCTCAATAGCCCTTTGGTCTTCT
GAGACTGTATCTTTGATATTCTTGGAGTAGACGAGAGTGTCGTGCTCCACCATGTTGACGGATCTCTAGG
ACGCGTCGACGCGTCGACGCGTCGACGCGTCGACGCGTCCTAGAAGCTAATTCACTGGCCGTCGTTTTAC
AACGTCGTGACTGGGAAAACCCTGGCGTTACCCAACTTAATCGCCTTGCAGCACATCCCCCTTTCGCCAG
CTGGCGTAATAGCGAAGAGGCCCGCACCGATCGCCCTTCCCAACAGTTGCGCAGCCTGAATG
[44 nt withheld, positions 8533-8576]
C
[141 nt withheld, positions 8578-8718]
CCTTTGACGTTGGAGTCCACGTTCTTT
[37 nt withheld, positions 8746-8782]
ACCCTATCTCGGGCTATTCTTTTGATTTATAAGGGATTTTGCCGATTTCGGAACCACCATCAAACAGGAT
TTTCGCCTGCTGGGGCAAACCAGCGTGGACCGCTTGCTGCAACTCTCTCAGGGCCAGGCGGTGAAGGGCA
ATCAGCTGTTGCCCGTCTCACTGGTGAAAAGAAAAACCACCCCAGTACATTAAAAACGTCCGCAATGTGT
TATTAAGTTGTCTAAGCGTCAATTTGTTTACACCACAATATATCCTGCCACCAGCCAGCCAACAGCTCCC
CGACCGGCAGCTCGGCACAAAATCACCACTCGATACAGGCAGCCCATCAGTCCGGGACGGCGTCAGCGGG
AGAGCCGTTGTAAGGCGGCAGACTTTGCTCATGTTACCGATGCTATTCGGAAGAACGGCAACTAAGCTGC
CGGGTTTGAAACACGGATGATCTCGCGGAGGGTAGCATGTTGATTGTAACGATGACAGAGCGTTGCTGCC
TGTGATCAAATATCATCTCCCTCGCAGAGATCCGAATTATCAGCCTTCTTATTCATTTCTCGCTTAACCG
TGACAGGCTGTCGATCTTGAGAACTATGCCGACATAATAGGAAATCGCTGGATAAAGCCGCTGAGGAAGC
TGAGTGGCGCTATTTCTTTAGAAGTGAACGTTGACGATATCAACTCCCCTATCCATTGCTCACCGAATGG
TACAGGTCGGGGACCCGAAGTTCCGACTGTCGGCCTGATGCATCCCCGGCTGATCGACCCCAGATCTGGG
GCTGAGAAAGCCCAGTAAGGAAACAACTGTAGGTTCGAGTCGCGAGATCCCCCGGAACCAAAGGAAGTAG
GTTAAACCCGCTCCGATCAGGCCGAGCCACGCCAGGCCGAGAACATTGGTTCCTGTAGGCATCGGGATTG
GCGGATCAAACACTAAAGCTACTGGAACGAGCAGAAGTCCTCCGGCCGCCAGTTGCCAGGCGGTAAAGGT
GAGCAGAGGCACGGGAGGTTGCCACTTGCGGGTCAGCACGGTTCCGAACGCCATGGAAACCGCCCCCGCC
AGGCCCGCTGCGACGCCGACAGGATCTAGCGCTGCGTTTGGTGTCAACACCAACAGCGCCACGCCCGCAG
TTCCGCAAATAGCCCCCAGGACCGCCATCAATCGTATCGGGCTACCTAGCAGAGCGGCAGAGATGAACAC
GACCATCAGCGGCTGCACAGCGCCTACCGTCGCCGCGACCCCGCCCGGCAGGCGGTAGACCGAAATAAAC
AACAAGCTCCAGAATAGCGAAATATTAAGTGCGCCGAGGATGAAGATGCGCATCCACCAGATTCCCGTTG
GAATCTGTCGGACGATCATCACGAGCAATAAACCCGCCGGCAACGCCCGCAGCAGCATACCGGCGACCCC
TCGGCCTCGCTGTTCGGGCTCCACGAAAACGCCGGACAGATGCGCCTTGTGAGCGTCCTTGGGGCCGTCC
TCCTGTTTGAAGACCGACAGCCCAATGATCTCGCCGTCGATGTAGGCGCCGAATGCCACGGCATCTCGCA
ACCGTTCAGCGAACGCCTCCATGGGCTTTTTCTCCTCGTGCTCGTAAACGGACCCGAACATCTCTGGAGC
TTTCTTCAGGGCCGACAATCGGATCTCGCGGAAATCCTGCACGTCGGCCGCTCCAAGCCGTCGAATCTGA
GCCTTAATCACAATTGTCAATTTTAATCCTCTGTTTATCGGCAGTTCGTAGAGCGCGCCGTGCGTCCCGA
GCGATACTGAGCGAAGCAAGTGCGTCGAGCAGTGCCCGCTTGTTCCTGAAATGCCAGTAAAGCGCTGGCT
GCTGAACCCCCAGCCGGAACTGACCCCACAAGGCCCTAGCGTTTGCAATGCACCAGGTCATCATTGACCC
AGGCGTGTTCCACCAGGCCGCTGCCTCGCAACTCTTCGCAGGCTTCGCCGACCTGCTCGCGCCACTTCTT
CACGCGGGTGGAATCCGATCCGCACATGAGGCGGAAGGTTTCCAGCTTGAGCGGGTACGGCTCCCGGTGC
GAGCTGAAATAGTCGAACATCCGTCGGGCCGTCGGCGACAGCTTGCGGTACTTCTCCCATATGAATTTCG
TGTAGTGGTCGCCAGCAAACAGCACGACGATTTCCTCGTCGATCAGGACCTGGCAACGGGACGTTTTCTT
GCCACGGTCCAGGACGCGGAAGCGGTGCAGCAGCGACACCGATTCCAGGTGCCCAACGCGGTCGGACGTG
AAGCCCATCGCCGTCGCCTGTAGGCGCGACAGGCATTCCTCGGCCTTCGTGTAATACCGGCCATTGATCG
ACCAGCCCAGGTCCTGGCAAAGCTCGTAGAACGTGAAGGTGATCGGCTCGCCGATAGGGGTGCGCTTCGC
GTACTCCAACACCTGCTGCCACACCAGTTCGTCATCGTCGGCCCGCAGCTCGACGCCGGTGTAGGTGATC
TTCACGTCCTTGTTGACGTGGAAAATGACCTTGTTTTGCAGCGCCTCGCGCGGGATTTTCTTGTTGCGCG
TGGTGAACAGGGCAGAGCGGGCCGTGTCGTTTGGCATCGCTCGCATCGTGTCCGGCCACGGCGCAATATC
GAACAAGGAAAGCTGCATTTCCTTGATCTGCTGCTTCGTGTGTTTCAGCAACGCGGCCTGCTTGGCCTCG
CTGACCTGTTTTGCCAGGTCCTCGCCGGCGGTTTTTCGCTTCTTGGTCGTCATAGTTCCTCGCGTGTCGA
TGGTCATCGACTTCGCCAAACCTGCCGCCTCCTGTTCGAGACGACGCGAACGCTCCACGGCGGCCGATGG
CGCGGGCAGGGCAGGGGGAGCCAGTTGCACGCTGTCGCGCTCGATCTTGGCCGTAGCTTGCTGGACCATC
GAGCCGACGGACTGGAAGGTTTCGCGGGGCGCACGCATGACGGTGCGGCTTGCGATGGTTTCGGCATCCT
CGGCGGAAAACCCCGCGTCGATCAGTTCTTGCCTGTATGCCTTCCGGTCAAACGTCCGATTCATTCACCC
TCCTTGCGGGATTGCCCCGACTCACGCCGGGGCAATGTGCCCTTATTCCTGATTTGACCCGCCTGGTGCC
TTGGTGTCCAGATAATCCACCTTATCGGCAATGAAGTCGGTCCCGTAGACCGTCTGGCCGTCCTTCTCGT
ACTTGGTATTCCGAATCTTGCCCTGCACGAATACCAGCGACCCCTTGCCCAAATACTTGCCGTGGGCCTC
GGCCTGAGAGCCAAAACACTTGATGCGGAAGAAGTCGGTGCGCTCCTGCTTGTCGCCGGCATCGTTGCGC
CACATCTAGGTACTAAAACAATTCATCCAGTAAAATATAATATTTTATTTTCTCCCAATCAGGCTTGATC
CCCAGTAAGTCAAAAAATAGCTCGACATACTGTTCTTCCCCGATATCCTCCCTGATCGACCGGACGCAGA
AGGCAATGTCATACCACTTGTCCGCCCTGCCGCTTCTCCCAAGATCAATAAAGCCACTTACTTTGCCATC
TTTCACAAAGATGTTGCTGTCTCCCAGGTCGCCGTGGGAAAAGACAAGTTCCTCTTCGGGCTTTTCCGTC
TTTAAAAAATCATACAGCTCGCGCGGATCTTTAAATGGAGTGTCTTCTTCCCAGTTTTCGCAATCCACAT
CGGCCAGATCGTTATTCAGTAAGTAATCCAATTCGGCTAAGCGGCTGTCTAAGCTATTCGTATAGGGACA
ATCCGATATGTCGATGGAGTGAAAGAGCCTGATGCACTCCGCATACAGCTCGATAATCTTTTCAGGGCTT
TGTTCATCTTCATACTCTTCCGAGCAAAGGACGCCATCGGCCTCACTCATGAGCAGATTGCTCCAGCCAT
CATGCCGTTCAAAGTGCAGGACCTTTGGAACAGGCAGCTTTCCTTCCAGCCATAGCATCATGTCCTTTTC
CCGTTCCACATCATAGGTGGTCCCTTTATACCGGCTGTCCGTCATTTTTAAATATAGGTTTTCATTTTCT
CCCACCAGCTTATATACCTTAGCAGGAGACATTCCTTCCGTATCTTTTACGCAGCGGTATTTTTCGATCA
GTTTTTTCAATTCCGGTGATATTCTCATTTTAGCCATTTATTATTTCCTTCCTCTTTTCTACAGTATTTA
AAGATACCCCAAGAAGCTAATTATAACAAGACGAACTCCAATTCACTGTTCCTTGCATTCTAAAACCTTA
AATACCAGAAAACAGCTTTTTCAAAGTTGTTTTCAAAGTTGGCGTATAACATAGTATCGACGGAGCCGAT
TTTGAAACCACAATTATGGGTGATGCTGCCAACTTACTGATTTAGTGTATGATGGTGTTTTTGAGGTGCT
CCAGTGGCTTCTGTTTCTATCAGCTGTCCCTCCTGTTCAGCTACTGACGGGGTGGTGCGTAACGGCAAAA
GCACCGCCGGACATCAGCGCTATCTCTGCTCTCACTGCCGTAAAACATGGCAACTGCAGTTCACTTACAC
CGCTTCTCAACCCGGTACGCACCAGAAAATCATTGATATGGCCATGAATGGCGTTGGATGCCGGGCAACA
GCCCGCATTATGGGCGTTGGCCTCAACACGATTTTACGTCACTTAAAAAACTCAGGCCGCAGTCGGTAAC
CTCGCGCATACAGCCGGGCAGTGACGTCATCGTCTGCGCGGAAATGGACGAACAGTGGGGCTATGTCGGG
GCTAAATCGCGCCAGCGCTGGCTGTTTTACGCGTATGACAGTCTCCGGAAGACGGTTGTTGCGCACGTAT
TCGGTGAACGCACTATGGCGACGCTGGGGCGTCTTATGAGCCTGCTGTCACCCTTTGACGTGGTGATATG
GATGACGGATGGCTGGCCGCTGTATGAATCCCGCCTGAAGGGAAAGCTGCACGTAATCAGCAAGCGATAT
ACGCAGCGAATTGAGCGGCATAACCTGAATCTGAGGCAGCACCTGGCACGGCTGGGACGGAAGTCGCTGT
CGTTCTCAAAATCGGTGGAGCTGCATGACAAAGTCATCGGGCATTATCTGAACATAAAACACTATCAATA
AGTTGGAGTCATTACCCAATTATGATAGAATTTACAAGCTATAAGGTTATTGTCCTGGGTTTCAAGCATT
AGTCCATGCAAGTTTTTATGCTTTGCCCATTCTATAGATATATTGATAAGCGCGCTGCCTATGCCTTGCC
CCCTGAAATCCTTACATACGGCGATATCTTCTATATAAAAGATATATTATCTTATCAGTATTGTCAATAT
ATTCAAGGCAATCTGCCTCCTCATCCTCTTCATCCTCTTCGTCTTGGTAGCTTTTTAAATATGGCGCTTC
ATAGAGTAATTCTGTAAAGGTCCAATTCTCGTTTTCATACCTCGGTATAATCTTACCTATCACCTCAAAT
GGTTCGCTGGGTTTATCGCACCCCCGAACACGAGCACGGCACCCGCGACCACTATGCCAAGAATGCCCAA
GGTAAAAATTGCCGGCCCCGCCATGAAGTCCGTGAATGCCCCGACGGCCGAAGTGAAGGGCAGGCCGCCA
CCCAGGCCGCCGCCCTCACTGCCCGGCACCTGGTCGCTGAATGTCGATGCCAGCACCTGCGGCACGTCAA
TGCTTCCGGGCGTCGCGCTCGGGCTGATCGCCCATCCCGTTACTGCCCCGATCCCGGCAATGGCAAGGAC
TGCCAGCGCTGCCATTTTTGGGGTGAGGCCGTTCGCGGCCGAGGGGCGCAGCCCCTGGGGGGATGGGAGG
CCCGCGTTAGCGGGCCGGGAGGGTTCGAGAAGGGGGGGCACCCCCCTTCGGCGTGCGCGGTCACGCGCAC
AGGGCGCAGCCCTGGTTAAAAACAAGGTTTATAAATATTGGTTTAAAAGCAGGTTAAAAGACAGGTTAGC
GGTGGCCGAAAAACGGGCGGAAACCCTTGCAAATGCTGGATTTTCTGCCTGTGGACAGCCCCTCAAATGT
CAATAGGTGCGCCCCTCATCTGTCAGCACTCTGCCCCTCAAGTGTCAAGGATCGCGCCCCTCATCTGTCA
GTAGTCGCGCCCCTCAAGTGTCAATACCGCAGGGCACTTATCCCCAGGCTTGTCCACATCATCTGTGGGA
AACTCGCGTAAAATCAGGCGTTTTCGCCGATTTGCGAGGCTGGCCAGCTCCACGTCGCCGGCCGAAATCG
AGCCTGCCCCTCATCTGTCAACGCCGCGCCGGGTGAGTCGGCCCCTCAAGTGTCAACGTCCGCCCCTCAT
CTGTCAGTGAGGGCCAAGTTTTCCGCGAGGTATCCACAACGCCGGCGGCCGCGGTGTCTCGCACACGGCT
TCGACGGCGTTTCTGGCGCGTTTGCAGGGCCATAGACGGCCGCCAGCCCAGCGGCGAGGGCAACCAGCCC
GGTGAGCGTCGGAAAGGCGC
