>Addgene plasmid #126316 | pGWB14-LYX098 | depositor partial sequence | sequence record 241590 | Niben101Scf17122g00007.1
ATGGAAGCAGAAGATACTCTAACTCAGGGGAACACTGAACCTTCAAATAAGAAGAGTAAAGATGGTAAAA
GATTTACTGATGAACAAGTCAAGTTGCTTGAGTCCATGTTTAAACAAGAGACAAAGCTTGAACCAAGGAA
GAAGCTTGAGCTGGCAAGAGATCTTGGGCTGCAACCTCGTCAAGTAGCTATTTGGTTTCAAAACAGAAGG
GCTAGATGGAAATCGAAGCAAATGGAGCACGAATACAGACTACTCAAAGCAGAATTTGACAAGCTAAATA
TGCAATTTCAATCACTGAAGCAAGAAAAGGAATCTTTGCTCAAGCAGTTAGAGGAACTAAATGATCAGCT
GGAAAACAACCATGCTGGTTGCATCAAAGGCCAAGATTCACTAGACAGCGAAATCTACACTTGCTCTGAA
AATGGAGGTACTGACTTAGAGTTGAAGGACAATAATATCCCTGGTTGTTTGAATGCAAGTTTAGTAGACA
AGAGAGTTAAGGAAGTGGAAAATGACAGAGAAGGAAGATTAATCGAACATTTCAGATGGAAGGAAGAACC
AGAGTTTTGGAACATAAAAGAATTAGGTGACAGTTCCTTAGGATCACCTGGACACTGGTGTGCCGTAGGC
CTAGGTCGTACCTTCGACCTGTCATGTGGCAATTCCAAGTGGTGGGAATTT
